Addgene plasmid #86851: pCMV6-G1-ATP6-Myc-FLAG (puromycin)
Purpose: mammalian expression of ATP6 with mitochondrial targeting sequence, Myc, and FLAG tags
Depositing lab: Matthew O'Connor. Publication: Stable nuclear expression of ATP8 and ATP6 genes rescues a mtDNA Complex V null mutant. Boominathan A, Vanhoozer S, Basisty N, Powers K, Crampton AL, Wang X, Friedricks N, Schilling B, Brand MD, O'Connor MS. Nucleic Acids Res. 2016 Nov 2;44(19):9342-9357. Epub 2016 Sep 4. 10.1093/nar/gkw756 PubMed 27596602.
Backbone
  Vector backbone: pCMV6
  Vector type: Mammalian Expression
  Selectable markers: Puromycin
Growth in bacteria
  Bacterial resistance: Ampicillin, 100 μg/mL
  Growth temperature: 37°C
  Growth strain: DH5alpha
  Copy number: Unknown
Gene/Insert
  Gene/Insert name: ATP6
  Species: H. sapiens (human)
  Mutation: codon corrected
  Entrez Gene: ATP6 (a.k.a. ATPase6, MTATP6)
  Promoter: CMV
  Tag / fusion protein: ATP5G1 (G1) (MQTAGALFISPALIRCCTRGLIRPVSASFLNS PVNSSKQPSYSNFPLQVARREFQTSVVSRDIDTA) (N terminal on insert); myc (C terminal on backbone); FLAG (C terminal on backbone)
  Cloning method: Restriction Enzyme; 5′ cloning site MluI (unknown if destroyed); 3′ cloning site XhoI (unknown if destroyed)
  Sequencing primers: 5′ CMV-F; 3′ M13-Rev
Terms and licenses: Academic/Nonprofit Terms; Industry Terms: Not Available to Industry
How to cite: pCMV6-G1-ATP6-Myc-FLAG (puromycin) was a gift from Matthew O'Connor (Addgene plasmid # 86851 ; http://n2t.net/addgene:86851 ; RRID:Addgene_86851)
