[The description below was written by a language model from this plasmid's Addgene catalogue record and pLannotate feature annotations shown in this document.]
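Description:
pCMV6-G1-ATP6-Myc-FLAG (puromycin) is a mammalian expression plasmid of about 6.6 kb built on the pCMV6 backbone. It is designed to express the normally mitochondrially encoded human ATP synthase subunit ATP6 from the nucleus. It is propagated in E. coli through a high-copy ColE1/pUC-type origin with ampicillin selection (AmpR under its own bla promoter). The backbone also carries an f1 phage origin and remnants of lac promoter/operator, lacI and lacZα sequence. For selection in mammalian cells, an SV40 enhancer/early promoter drives puromycin N-acetyltransferase, terminated by an SV40 poly(A) signal. A short ble fragment annotated just downstream appears to be a leftover of an earlier marker rather than a functional gene.

The expression cassette uses the CMV immediate-early enhancer and promoter, with a T7 promoter lying between it and the coding region. The open reading frame begins with an N-terminal fragment of ATP5G1 (ATP5MC1), which serves as the mitochondrial targeting sequence ("G1"). This is fused directly to the ATP6 coding sequence, which the record describes as codon corrected, consistent with recoding from the mitochondrial to the standard genetic code so that cytosolic ribosomes can translate it. Backbone-encoded Myc and FLAG epitopes follow at the C terminus. The feature table annotates only a FLAG-type element there and does not call the Myc tag. A human growth hormone poly(A) signal ends the transcript. The insert was cloned between MluI and XhoI sites.

The construct is intended for allotopic expression, in which ATP6 is made in the cytosol, imported into mitochondria and detected via its tags. The associated work used stable nuclear expression of ATP6 and ATP8 to rescue a mitochondrial DNA Complex V null mutant.
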