Features (pLannotate 1.2.2; 20 found; start..end, strand, type, name):
      1..380     +  enhancer       CMV enhancer: human cytomegalovirus immediate early enhancer
    382..581     +  promoter       CMV promoter: human cytomegalovirus (CMV) immediate early promoter
    610..628     +  promoter       T7 promoter: promoter for bacteriophage T7 RNA polymerase
    687..890     +  CDS            ATP5MC1 (fragment): AT5G1_HUMAN - Also known as ATP5G1 Experimental evidence at protein level: Swiss-Prot protein existence level 1. Mitochondrial membrane ATP synthase (F(1)F(0) ATP synthase or Complex V) produces ATP from ADP in the presence of a proton gradient across the membrane which is generated by electron transport complexes of the respiratory chain. F-type ATPases consist of two structural domains, F(1) - containing the extramembraneous catalytic core and F(0) - containing the membrane proton channel, linked together by a central stalk and a peripheral stalk. During catalysis, ATP synthesis in the catal
    891..1565    +  CDS            MT-ATP6: ATP6_HUMAN - Also known as ATP6, ATPASE6, MTATP6. Experimental evidence at protein level: Swiss-Prot protein existence level 1. Mitochondrial membrane ATP synthase (F(1)F(0) ATP synthase or Complex V) produces ATP from ADP in the presence of a proton gradient across the membrane which is generated by electron transport complexes of the respiratory chain. F-type ATPases consist of two structural domains, F(1) - containing the extramembraneous catalytic core and F(0) - containing the membrane proton channel, linked together by a central stalk and a peripheral stalk. During catalysis, ATP synthes
   1617..1641    +  CDS            3xFLAG (fragment): three tandem FLAG® epitope tags
   1687..2309    +  polyA_signal   hGH poly(A) signal: human growth hormone polyadenylation signal
   2338..2667    +  promoter       SV40 promoter: SV40 enhancer and early promoter
   2725..3324    +  CDS            PuroR: puromycin N-acetyltransferase; pac from Streptomyces alboniger; confers resistance to puromycin
   3350..3508    +  CDS            ble (fragment): BLE_KLEPN - Experimental evidence at protein level: Swiss-Prot protein existence level 1. Binding protein with a strong affinity to the bleomycin family of antibiotics. Binds to CL990; an antimitotic-antibiotic compound. From Klebsiella pneumoniae.
   3503..3624    +  polyA_signal   SV40 poly(A) signal: SV40 polyadenylation signal
   3697..3713    -  protein_bind   lac operator: The lac repressor binds to the lac operator to inhibit transcription in E. coli. This inhibition can be relieved by adding lactose or isopropyl-β-D-thiogalactopyranoside (IPTG). lac repressor encoded by lacI
   3721..3751    -  promoter       lac promoter: promoter for the E. coli lac operon
   3766..3787    -  protein_bind   CAP binding site: CAP binding activates transcription in the presence of cAMP. E. coli catabolite activator protein
   3800..3892    -  CDS            lacI (fragment): lac repressor; lacI; The lac repressor binds to the lac operator to inhibit transcription in E. coli. This inhibition can be relieved by adding lactose or isopropyl-β-D-thiogalactopyranoside (IPTG).
   4075..4663    -  rep_origin     ori: high-copy-number ColE1/pMB1/pBR322/pUC origin of replication
   4834..5694    -  CDS            AmpR: β-lactamase; bla; confers resistance to ampicillin, carbenicillin, and related antibiotics
   5695..5799    -  promoter       AmpR promoter: bla
   5826..6254    +  rep_origin     f1 ori (sequence partly withheld): f1 bacteriophage origin of replication; arrow indicates direction of (+) strand synthesis
   6285..6439    -  CDS            lacZα (fragment): LacZα fragment of β-galactosidase; lacZ fragment
>Addgene plasmid #86851 | pCMV6-G1-ATP6-Myc-FLAG (puromycin) | addgene full sequence | sequence record 488638 | Addgene NGS Result
GACATTGATTATTGACTAGTTATTAATAGTAATCAATTACGGGGTCATTAGTTCATAGCCCATATATGGA
GTTCCGCGTTACATAACTTACGGTAAATGGCCCGCCTGGCTGACCGCCCAACGACCCCCGCCCATTGACG
TCAATAATGACGTATGTTCCCATAGTAACGCCAATAGGGACTTTCCATTGACGTCAATGGGTGGAGTATT
TACGGTAAACTGCCCACTTGGCAGTACATCAAGTGTATCATATGCCAAGTCCGCCCCCTATTGACGTCAA
TGACGGTAAATGGCCCGCCTGGCATTATGCCCAGTACATGACCTTACGGGACTTTCCTACTTGGCAGTAC
ATCTACGTATTAGTCATCGCTATTACCATGGTGATGCGGTTTTGGCAGTACACCAATGGGCGTGGATAGC
GGTTTGACTCACGGGGATTTCCAAGTCTCCACCCCATTGACGTCAATGGGAGTTTGTTTTGGCACCAAAA
TCAACGGGACTTTCCAAAATGTCGTAATAACCCCGCCCCGTTGACGCAAATGGGCGGTAGGCGTGTACGG
TGGGAGGTCTATATAAGCAGAGCTCGTTTAGTGAACCGTCAGAATTTTGTAATACGACTCACTATAGGGC
GGCCGGGAATTCGTCGACTGGATCCGGTACCGAGGAGATCTGCCGCCGCGATCGCCATGCAGACCGCCGG
GGCATTATTCATTTCTCCAGCTCTGATCCGCTGTTGTACCAGGGGTCTAATCAGGCCTGTGTCTGCCTCC
TTCTTGAATAGCCCAGTGAATTCATCTAAACAGCCTTCCTACAGCAACTTCCCACTCCAGGTGGCCAGAC
GGGAGTTCCAGACCAGTGTTGTCTCCCGGGACATTGACACGGCGACGCGTAACGAAAATCTGTTCGCTTC
ATTCATTGCCCCCACAATCCTAGGCCTACCCGCCGCAGTACTGATCATTCTATTTCCCCCTCTATTGATC
CCCACCTCCAAATATCTCATCAACAACCGACTAATCACCACCCAACAATGGCTAATCAAACTAACCTCAA
AACAAATGATGACCATGCACAACACTAAAGGACGAACCTGGTCTCTTATGCTAGTATCCTTAATCATTTT
TATTGCCACAACTAACCTCCTCGGACTCCTGCCTCACTCATTTACACCAACCACCCAACTATCTATGAAC
CTAGCCATGGCCATCCCCTTATGGGCGGGCACAGTGATTATGGGCTTTCGCTCTAAGATTAAAAATGCCC
TAGCCCACTTCTTACCACAAGGCACACCTACACCCCTTATCCCCATGCTAGTTATTATCGAAACCATCAG
CCTACTCATTCAACCAATGGCCCTGGCCGTACGCCTAACCGCTAACATTACTGCAGGCCACCTACTCATG
CACCTAATTGGAAGCGCCACCCTAGCAATGTCAACCATTAACCTTCCCTCTACACTTATCATCTTCACAA
TTCTAATTCTACTGACTATCCTAGAAATCGCTGTCGCCTTAATCCAAGCCTACGTTTTCACACTTCTAGT
AAGCCTCTACCTGCACGACAACACACTCGAGCAGAAACTCATCTCAGAAGAGGATCTGGCAGCAAATGAT
ATCCTGGATTACAAGGATGACGACGATAAGGTTTAAACGGCCGGCCGCGGTCATAGCTGTTTCCTGAACA
GATCCCGGGTGGCATCCCTGTGACCCCTCCCCAGTGCCTCTCCTGGCCCTGGAAGTTGCCACTCCAGTGC
CCACCAGCCTTGTCCTAATAAAATTAAGTTGCATCATTTTGTCTGACTAGGTGTCCTTCTATAATATTAT
GGGGTGGAGGGGGGTGGTATGGAGCAAGGGGCAAGTTGGGAAGACAACCTGTAGGGCCTGCGGGGTCTAT
TGGGAACCAAGCTGGAGTGCAGTGGCACAATCTTGGCTCACTGCAATCTCCGCCTCCTGGGTTCAAGCGA
TTCTCCTGCCTCAGCCTCCCGAGTTGTTGGGATTCCAGGCATGCATGACCAGGCTCAGCTAATTTTTGTT
TTTTTGGTAGAGACGGGGTTTCACCATATTGGCCAGGCTGGTCTCCAACTCCTAATCTCAGGTGATCTAC
CCACCTTGGCCTCCCAAATTGCTGGGATTACAGGCGTGAACCACTGCTCCCTTCCCTGTCCTTCTGATTT
TAAAATAACTATACCAGCAGGAGGACGTCCAGACACAGCATAGGCTACCTGGCCATGCCCAACCGGTGGG
ACATTTGAGTTGCTTGCTTGGCACTGTCCTCTCATGCGTTGGGTCCACTCAGTAGATGCCTGTTGAATTG
GGTACGCGGCCAGCTTGGCTGTGGAATGTGTGTCAGTTAGGGTGTGGAAAGTCCCCAGGCTCCCCAGCAG
GCAGAAGTATGCAAAGCATGCATCTCAATTAGTCAGCAACCAGGTGTGGAAAGTCCCCAGGCTCCCCAGC
AGGCAGAAGTATGCAAAGCATGCATCTCAATTAGTCAGCAACCATAGTCCCGCCCCTAACTCCGCCCATC
CCGCCCCTAACTCCGCCCAGTTCCGCCCATTCTCCGCCCCATGGCTGACTAATTTTTTTTATTTATGCAG
AGGCCGAGGCCGCCTCGGCCTCTGAGCTATTCCAGAAGTAGTGAGGAGGCTTTTTTGGAGGCCTAGGCTT
TTGCAAAAAGCTCCCGGGAGCTTGTATATCCATTTTCGGATCTGATCAAGAGACACGTACGACCATGACC
GAGTACAAGCCCACGGTGCGCCTCGCCACCCGCGACGACGTCCCCCGGGCAGTACGCACCCTCGCCGCCG
CGTTCGCCGACTACCCCGCCACGCGCCACACCGTCGATCCAGACCGCCACATCGAGCGGGTCACCGAGCT
GCAAGAACTCTTCCTCACGCGCGTCGGGCTCGACATCGGCAAGGTGTGGGTCGCGGACGACGGCGCCGCG
GTGGCGGTCTGGACCACGCCGGAGAGCGTCGAAGCGGGGGCGGTGTTCGCCGAGATCGGCCCGCGCATGG
CCGAGTTGAGCGGTTCCCGGCTGGCCGCGCAGCAACAGATGGAAGGCCTCCTGGCGCCGCACCGGCCCAA
GGAGCCCGCGTGGTTCCTGGCCACCGTCGGCGTCTCGCCCGACCACCAGGGCAAGGGTCTGGGCAGCGCC
GTCGTGCTCCCCGGAGTGGAGGCGGCCGAGCGCGCCGGGGTGCCCGCCTTCCTGGAGACCTCCGCGCCCC
GCAACCTCCCCTTCTACGAGCGGCTCGGCTTCACCGTCACCGCCGACGTCGAGGTGCCCGAAGGACCGCG
CACCTGGTGCATGACCCGCAAGCCCGGTGCCTGACTGCAGTGGGACTCTGGGGTTCGAAATGACCGACCA
AGCGACGCCCAACCTGCCATCACGAGATTTCGATTCCACCGCCGCCTTCTATGAAAGGTTGGGCTTCGGA
ATCGTTTTCCGGGACGCCGGCTGGATGATCCTCCAGCGCGGGGATCTCATGCTGGAGTTCTTCGCCCACC
CCAACTTGTTTATTGCAGCTTATAATGGTTACAAATAAAGCAATAGCATCACAAATTTCACAAATAAAGC
ATTTTTTTCACTGCATTCTAGTTGTGGTTTGTCCAAACTCATCAATGTATCTTATCATGTCTGTATACCG
TCGACCTCTAGCTAGAGCTTGGCGTAATCATGGTCATAGCTGTTTCCTGTGTGAAATTGTTATCCGCTCA
CAATTCCACACAACATACGAGCCGGAAGCATAAAGTGTAAAGCCTGGGGTGCCTAATGAGTGAGCTAACT
CACATTAATTGCGTTGCGCTCACTGCCCGCTTTCCAGTCGGGAAACCTGTCGTGCCAGCTGCATTAATGA
ATCGGCCAACGCGCGGGGAGAGGCGGTTTGCGTATTGGGCGCTCTTCCGCTTCCTCGCTCACTGACTCGC
TGCGCTCGGTCGTTCGGCTGCGGCGAGCGGTATCAGCTCACTCAAAGGCGGTAATACGGTTATCCACAGA
ATCAGGGGATAACGCAGGAAAGAACATGTGAGCAAAAGGCCAGCAAAAGGCCAGGAACCGTAAAAAGGCC
GCGTTGCTGGCGTTTTTCCATAGGCTCCGCCCCCCTGACGAGCATCACAAAAATCGACGCTCAAGTCAGA
GGTGGCGAAACCCGACAGGACTATAAAGATACCAGGCGTTTCCCCCTGGAAGCTCCCTCGTGCGCTCTCC
TGTTCCGACCCTGCCGCTTACCGGATACCTGTCCGCCTTTCTCCCTTCGGGAAGCGTGGCGCTTTCTCAT
AGCTCACGCTGTAGGTATCTCAGTTCGGTGTAGGTCGTTCGCTCCAAGCTGGGCTGTGTGCACGAACCCC
CCGTTCAGCCCGACCGCTGCGCCTTATCCGGTAACTATCGTCTTGAGTCCAACCCGGTAAGACACGACTT
ATCGCCACTGGCAGCAGCCACTGGTAACAGGATTAGCAGAGCGAGGTATGTAGGCGGTGCTACAGAGTTC
TTGAAGTGGTGGCCTAACTACGGCTACACTAGAAGAACAGTATTTGGTATCTGCGCTCTGCTGAAGCCAG
TTACCTTCGGAAAAAGAGTTGGTAGCTCTTGATCCGGCAAACAAACCACCGCTGGTAGCGGTGGTTTTTT
TGTTTGCAAGCAGCAGATTACGCGCAGAAAAAAAGGATCTCAAGAAGATCCTTTGATCTTTTCTACGGGG
TCTGACGCTCAGTGGAACGAAAACTCACGTTAAGGGATTTTGGTCATGAGATTATCAAAAAGGATCTTCA
CCTAGATCCTTTTAAATTAAAAATGAAGTTTTAAATCAATCTAAAGTATATATGAGTAAACTTGGTCTGA
CAGTTACCAATGCTTAATCAGTGAGGCACCTATCTCAGCGATCTGTCTATTTCGTTCATCCATAGTTGCC
TGACTCCCCGTCGTGTAGATAACTACGATACGGGAGGGCTTACCATCTGGCCCCAGTGCTGCAATGATAC
CGCGAGACCCACGCTCACCGGCTCCAGATTTATCAGCAATAAACCAGCCAGCCGGAAGGGCCGAGCGCAG
AAGTGGTCCTGCAACTTTATCCGCCTCCATCCAGTCTATTAATTGTTGCCGGGAAGCTAGAGTAAGTAGT
TCGCCAGTTAATAGTTTGCGCAACGTTGTTGCCATTGCTACAGGCATCGTGGTGTCACGCTCGTCGTTTG
GTATGGCTTCATTCAGCTCCGGTTCCCAACGATCAAGGCGAGTTACATGATCCCCCATGTTGTGCAAAAA
AGCGGTTAGCTCCTTCGGTCCTCCGATCGTTGTCAGAAGTAAGTTGGCCGCAGTGTTATCACTCATGGTT
ATGGCAGCACTGCATAATTCTCTTACTGTCATGCCATCCGTAAGATGCTTTTCTGTGACTGGTGAGTACT
CAACCAAGTCATTCTGAGAATAGTGTATGCGGCGACCGAGTTGCTCTTGCCCGGCGTCAATACGGGATAA
TACCGCGCCACATAGCAGAACTTTAAAAGTGCTCATCATTGGAAAACGTTCTTCGGGGCGAAAACTCTCA
AGGATCTTACCGCTGTTGAGATCCAGTTCGATGTAACCCACTCGTGCACCCAACTGATCTTCAGCATCTT
TTACTTTCACCAGCGTTTCTGGGTGAGCAAAAACAGGAAGGCAAAATGCCGCAAAAAAGGGAATAAGGGC
GACACGGAAATGTTGAATACTCATACTCTTCCTTTTTCAATATTATTGAAGCATTTATCAGGGTTATTGT
CTCATGAGCGGATACATATTTGAATGTATTTAGAAAAATAAACAAATAGGGGTTCCGCGCACATTTCCCC
GAAAAGTGCCACCTG
[124 nt withheld, positions 5826-5949]
C
[91 nt withheld, positions 5951-6041]
A
[49 nt withheld, positions 6043-6091]
CCTTTGACGTTGGAGTCCACGTTCTTT
[37 nt withheld, positions 6119-6155]
ACCCTATCTCGGTCTATTCTTTTGATTTATAAGGGATTTTGCCGATTTCGGCCTATTGGTTAAAAAATGA
GCTGATTTAACAAAAATTTAACGCGAATTTTAACAAAATATTAACGCTTACAATTTCCATTCGCCATTCA
GGCTGCGCAACTGTTGGGAAGGGCGATCGGTGCGGGCCTCTTCGCTATTACGCCAGCTGGCGAAAGGGGG
ATGTGCTGCAAGGCGATTAAGTTGGGTAACGCCAGGGTTTTCCCAGTCACGACGTTGTAAAACGACGGCC
AGTGCCAAGCTGATCTATACATTGAATCAATATTGGCAATTAGCCATATTAGTCATTGGTTATATAGCAT
AAATCAATATTGGCTATTGGCCATTGCATACGTTGTATCTATATCATAATATGTACATTTATATTGGCTC
ATGTCCAATATGACCGCCATGTT
